>Addgene plasmid #52283 | pTXG-hXRCC1 | depositor full sequence | sequence record 80850 | pTXG-hXRCC1 sequence 9066 bps
TAATACGACTCACTATAGGGGAATTGTGAGCGGATAACAATTCCCCTCTAGAAATAATTTTGTTTAACTT
TAAGAAGGAGATATAACCATGGGACCGGAGATCCGCCTCCGCCATGTCGTGTCCTGCAGCAGCCAGGACT
CGACTCACTGTGCAGAAAATCTTCTCAAGGCAGACACTTACCGAAAATGGCGGGCAGCCAAGGCAGGCGA
GAAGACCATCTCTGTGGTCCTACAGTTGGAGAAGGAGGAGCAGATACACAGTGTGGACATTGGGAATGAT
GGCTCAGCTTTCGTGGAGGTGCTGGTGGGCAGTTCAGCTGGAGGCGCTGGGGAGCAAGACTATGAGGTCC
TTCTGGTCACCTCATCTTTCATGTCCCCTTCCGAGAGCCGCAGTGGCTCAAACCCCAACCGCGTTCGCAT
GTTTGGGCCTGACAAGCTGGTCCGGGCAGCCGCCGAGAAGCGCTGGGACCGGGTCAAAATTGTTTGCAGC
CAGCCCTACAGCAAGGACTCCCCCTTTGGCTTGAGTTTTGTACGGTTTCATAGCCCCCCAGACAAAGATG
AGGCAGAGGCCCCGTCCCAGAAGGTGACAGTGACCAAGCTTGGCCAGTTCCGTGTGAAGGAGGAGGATGA
GAGCGCCAACTCTCTGAGGCCGGGGGCTCTCTTCTTCAGCCGGATCAACAAGACATCCCCAGTCACAGCC
AGCGACCCGGCAGGACCTAGCTATGCAGCTGCTACCCTCCAGGCTTCTAGTGCTGCCTCCTCAGCCTCTC
CAGTCTCCAGGGCCATAGGCAGCACCTCCAAGCCCCAGGAGTCTCCCAAAGGGAAGAGGAAGTTGGATTT
GAACCAAGAAGAAAAGAAGACCCCCAGCAAACCACCAGCCCAGCTGTCGCCATCTGTTCCCAAGAGACCT
AAATTGCCAGCTCCAACTCGTACCCCAGCCACAGCCCCAGTCCCTGCCCGAGCACAGGGGGCAGTGACAG
GCAAACCCCGAGGAGAAGGCACCGAGCCCAGACGACCCCGAGCTGGCCCAGAGGAGCTGGGGAAGATCCT
TCAGGGTGTGGTAGTGGTGCTGAGTGGCTTCCAGAACCCCTTCCGCTCCGAGCTGCGAGATAAGGCCCTA
GAGCTTGGGGCCAAGTATCGGCCAGACTGGACCCGGGACAGCACGCACCTCATCTGTGCCTTTGCCAACA
CCCCCAAGTACAGCCAGGTCCTAGGCCTGGGAGGCCGCATCGTGCGTAAGGAGTGGGTGCTGGACTGTCA
CCGCATGCGTCGGCGGCTGCCCTCCCGGAGGTACCTCATGGCAGGGCCAGGTTCCAGCAGTGAGGAGGAT
GAGGCCTCTCACAGCGGTGGCAGCGGAGATGAAGCCCCCAAGCTTCCTCAGAAGCAACCCCAGACCAAAA
CCAAGCCCACTCAGGCAGCTGGACCCAGCTCACCCCAGAAGCCCCCAACCCCTGAAGAGACCAAAGCAGC
CTCACCAGTGCTCCAGGAAGATATAGACATTGAGGGGGTACAGTCAGAAGGACAGGACAATGGGGCGGAA
GATTCTGGGGACACAGAGGATGAGCTGAGGAGGGTGGCAGAGCAGAAGGAACACAGACTGCCCCCTGGCC
AGGAGGAGAATGGGGAAGACCCGTATGCAGGCTCCACGGATGAGAACACGGACAGTGAGGAACACCAGGA
GCCTCCTGATCTGCCAGTCCCTGAGCTCCCAGATTTCTTCCAGGGCAAGCACTTCTTTCTTTACGGGGAG
TTCCCTGGGGACGAGCGGCGGAAACTCATCCGATACGTCACAGCCTTCAATGGGGAGCTCGAGGACTATA
TGAGTGACCGGGTTCAGTTTGTGATCACAGCACAGGAATGGGATCCCAGCTTTGAGGAGGCCCTGATGGA
CAACCCCTCCCTGGCATTCGTTCGTCCCCGATGGATCTACAGTTGCAATGAGAAGCAGAAGTTACTTCCT
CACCAGCTCTATGGGGTGGTGCCGCAAGCCGAATTCCTCGAGATGTGCATCTGCGGAGATGCACTAGTTG
CCCTACCCGAGGGCGAGTCGGTACGCATCGCCGACATCGTGCCGGGTGCGCGGCCCAACAGTGACAACGC
CATCGACCTGAAAGTCCTTGACCGGCATGGCAATCCCGTGCTCGCCGACCGGCTGTTCCACTCCGGCGAG
CATCCGGTGTACACGGTGCGTACGGTCGAAGGTCTGCGTGTGACGGGCACCGCGAACCACCCGTTGTTGT
GTTTGGTCGACGTCGCCGGGGTGCCGACCCTGCTGTGGAAGCTGATCGACGAAATCAAGCCGGGCGATTA
CGCGGTGATTCAACGCAGCGCATTCAGCGTCGACTGTGCAGGTTTTGCCCGCGGGAAACCCGAATTTGCG
CCCACAACCTACACAGTCGGCGTCCCTGGACTGGTGCGTTTCTTGGAAGCACACCACCGAGACCCGGACG
CCCAAGCTATCGCCGACGAGCTGACCGACGGGCGGTTCTACTACGCGAAAGTCGCCAGTGTCACCGACGC
CGGCGTGCAGCCGGTGTATAGCCTTCGTGTCGACACGGCAGACCACGCGTTTATCACGAACGGGTTCGTC
AGCCACGCTACTGGCCTCACCGGTCTGAACTCAGGCCTCGGATCCGGAATGTCCCCTATACTAGGTTATT
GGAAAATTAAGGGCCTTGTGCAACCCACTCGACTTCTTTTGGAATATCTTGAAGAAAAATATGAAGAGCA
TTTGTATGAGCGCGATGAAGGTGATAAATGGCGAAACAAAAAGTTTGAATTGGGTTTGGAGTTTCCCAAT
CTTCCTTATTATATTGATGGTGATGTTAAATTAACACAGTCTATGGCCATCATACGTTATATAGCTGACA
AGCACAACATGTTGGGTGGTTGTCCAAAAGAGCGTGCAGAGATTTCAATGCTTGAAGGAGCGGTTTTGGA
TATTAGATACGGTGTTTCGAGAATTGCATATAGTAAAGACTTTGAAACTCTCAAAGTTGATTTTCTTAGC
AAGCTACCTGAAATGCTGAAAATGTTCGAAGATCGTTTATGTCATAAAACATATTTAAATGGTGATCATG
TAACCCATCCTGACTTCATGTTGTATGACGCTCTTGATGTTGTTTTATACATGGACCCAATGTGCCTGGA
TGCGTTCCCAAAATTAGTTTGTTTTAAAAAACGTATTGAAGCTATCCCACAAATTGATAAGTACTTGAAA
TCCAGCAAGTATATAGCATGGCCTTTGCAGGGCTGGCAAGCCACGTTTGGTGGTGGCGACCATCCTCCAA
AATAGATCCGGCTGCTAACAAAGCCCGAAAGGAAGCTGAGTTGGCTGCTGCCACCGCTGAGCAATAACTA
GCATAACCCCTTGGGGCCTCTAAACGGGTCTTGAGGGGTTTTTTGCTGAAAGGAGGAACTATATCCGGAT
AACTACGTCAGGTGGCACTTTTCGGGGAAATGTGCGCGGAACCCCTATTTGTTTATTTTTCTAAATACAT
TCAAATATGTATCCGCTCATGAGACAATAACCCTGATAAATGCTTCAATAATATTGAAAAAGGAAGAGTA
TGAGTATTCAACATTTCCGTGTCGCCCTTATTCCCTTTTTTGCGGCATTTTGCCTTCCTGTTTTTGCTCA
CCCAGAAACGCTGGTGAAAGTAAAAGATGCTGAAGATCAGTTGGGTGCACGAGTGGGTTACATCGAACTG
GATCTCAACAGCGGTAAGATCCTTGAGAGTTTTCGCCCCGAAGAACGTTCTCCAATGATGAGCACTTTTA
AAGTTCTGCTATGTGGCGCGGTATTATCCCGTGTTGACGCCGGGCAAGAGCAACTCGGTCGCCGCATACA
CTATTCTCAGAATGACTTGGTTGAGTACTCACCAGTCACAGAAAAGCATCTTACGGATGGCATGACAGTA
AGAGAATTATGCAGTGCTGCCATAACCATGAGTGATAACACTGCGGCCAACTTACTTCTGACAACGATCG
GAGGACCGAAGGAGCTAACCGCTTTTTTGCACAACATGGGGGATCATGTAACTCGCCTTGATCGTTGGGA
ACCGGAGCTGAATGAAGCCATACCAAACGACGAGCGTGACACCACGATGCCTGTAGCAATGGCAACAACG
TTGCGCAAACTATTAACTGGCGAACTACTTACTCTAGCTTCCCGGCAACAATTAATAGACTGGATGGAGG
CGGATAAAGTTGCAGGACCACTTCTGCGCTCGGCCCTTCCGGCTGGCTGGTTTATTGCTGATAAATCTGG
AGCCGGTGAGCGTGGGTCTCGCGGTATCATTGCAGCACTGGGGCCAGATGGTAAGCCCTCCCGTATCGTA
GTTATCTACACGACGGGGAGTCAGGCAACTATGGATGAACGAAATAGACAGATCGCTGAGATAGGTGCCT
CACTGATTAAGCATTGGTAACTGTCAGACCAAGTTTACTCATATATACTTTAGATTGATT
[38 nt withheld, positions 4471-4508]
A
[37 nt withheld, positions 4510-4546]
ATTTTGTTAAAATTCGCGTTAAATTTTTGTTAAATCAGCTCATTTTTTAACCAATAGGCCGAAATCGGCA
AAATCCCTTATAAATCAAAAGAATAGCCCGAGATAGGGT
[37 nt withheld, positions 4656-4692]
AAAGAACGTGGACTCCAACGTCAAAGG
[141 nt withheld, positions 4720-4860]
G
[125 nt withheld, positions 4862-4986]
AAAGGATCTAGGTGAAGATCCTTTTTGATAATCTCATGACCAAAATCCCTTAACGTGAGTTTTCGTTCCA
CTGAGCGTCAGACCCCGTAGAAAAGATCAAAGGATCTTCTTGAGATCCTTTTTTTCTGCGCGTAATCTGC
TGCTTGCAAACAAAAAAACCACCGCTACCAGCGGTGGTTTGTTTGCCGGATCAAGAGCTACCAACTCTTT
TTCCGAAGGTAACTGGCTTCAGCAGAGCGCAGATACCAAATACTGTCCTTCTAGTGTAGCCGTAGTTAGG
CCACCACTTCAAGAACTCTGTAGCACCGCCTACATACCTCGCTCTGCTAATCCTGTTACCAGTGGCTGCT
GCCAGTGGCGATAAGTCGTGTCTTACCGGGTTGGACTCAAGACGATAGTTACCGGATAAGGCGCAGCGGT
CGGGCTGAACGGGGGGTTCGTGCACACAGCCCAGCTTGGAGCGAACGACCTACACCGAACTGAGATACCT
ACAGCGTGAGCTATGAGAAAGCGCCACGCTTCCCGAAGGGAGAAAGGCGGACAGGTATCCGGTAAGCGGC
AGGGTCGGAACAGGAGAGCGCACGAGGGAGCTTCCAGGGGGAAACGCCTGGTATCTTTATAGTCCTGTCG
GGTTTCGCCACCTCTGACTTGAGCGTCGATTTTTGTGATGCTCGTCAGGGGGGCGGAGCCTATGGAAAAA
CGCCAGCAACGCGGCCTTTTTACGGTTCCTGGCCTTTTGCTGGCCTTTTGCTCACATGTTCTTTCCTGCG
TTATCCCCTGATTCTGTGGATAACCGTATTACCGCCTTTGAGTGAGCTGATACCGCTCGCCGCAGCCGAA
CGACCGAGCGCAGCGAGTCAGTGAGCGAGGAAGCTATGGTGCACTCTCAGTACAATCTGCTCTGATGCCG
CATAGTTAAGCCAGTATACACTCCGCTATCGCTACGTGACTGGGTCATGGCTGCGCCCCGACACCCGCCA
ACACCCGCTGACGCGCCCTGACGGGCTTGTCTGCTCCCGGCATCCGCTTACAGACAAGCTGTGACCGTCT
CCGGGAGCTGCATGTGTCAGAGGTTTTCACCGTCATCACCGAAACGCGCGAGGCAGCTGCGGTAAAGCTC
ATCAGCGTGGTCGTGCAGCGATTCACAGATGTCTGCCTGTTCATCCGCGTCCAGCTCGTTGAGTTTCTCC
AGAAGCGTTAATGTCTGGCTTCTGATAAAGCGGGCCATGTTAAGGGCGGTTTTTTCCTGTTTGGTCACTG
ATGCCTCCGTGTAAGGGGGATTTCTGTTCATGGGGGTAATGATACCGATGAAACGAGAGAGGATGCTCAC
GATACGGGTTACTGATGATGAACATGCCCGGTTACTGGAACGTTGTGAGGGTAAACAACTGGCGGTATGG
ATGCGGCGGGACCAGAGAAAAATCACTCAGGGTCAATGCCAGCCGAACGCCAGCAAGACGTAGCCCAGCG
CGTCGGCCGCCATGCCGGCGATAATGGCCTGCTTCTCGCCGAAACGTTTGGTGGCGGGACCAGTGACGAA
GGCTTGAGCGAGGGCGTGCAAGATTCCGAATACCGCAAGCGACAGGCCGATCATCGTCGCGCTCCAGCGA
AAGCGGTCCTCGCCGAAAATGACCCAGAGCGCTGCCGGCACCTGTCCTACGAGTTGCATGATAAAGAAGA
CAGTCATAAGTGCGGCGACGATAGTCATGCCCCGCGCCCACCGGAAGGAGCTGACTGGGTTGAAGGCTCT
CAAGGGCATCGGTCGAGATCCCGGTGCCTAATGAGTGAGCTAACTTACATTAATTGCGTTGCGCTCACTG
CCCGCTTTCCAGTCGGGAAACCTGTCGTGCCAGCTGCATTAATGAATCGGCCAACGCGCGGGGAGAGGCG
GTTTGCGTATTGGGCGCCAGGGTGGTTTTTCTTTTCACCAGTGAGACGGGCAACAGCTGATTGCCCTTCA
CCGCCTGGCCCTGAGAGAGTTGCAGCAAGCGGTCCACGCTGGTTTGCCCCAGCAGGCGAAAATCCTGTTT
GATGGTGGTTAACGGCGGGATATAACATGAGCTGTCTTCGGTATCGTCGTATCCCACTACCGAGATATCC
GCACCAACGCGCAGCCCGGACTCGGTAATGGCGCGCATTGCGCCCAGCGCCATCTGATCGTTGGCAACCA
GCATCGCAGTGGGAACGATGCCCTCATTCAGCATTTGCATGGTTTGTTGAAAACCGGACATGGCACTCCA
GTCGCCTTCCCGTTCCGCTATCGGCTGAATTTGATTGCGAGTGAGATATTTATGCCAGCCAGCCAGACGC
AGACGCGCCGAGACAGAACTTAATGGGCCCGCTAACAGCGCGATTTGCTGGTGACCCAATGCGACCAGAT
GCTCCACGCCCAGTCGCGTACCGTCTTCATGGGAGAAAATAATACTGTTGATGGGTGTCTGGTCAGAGAC
ATCAAGAAATAACGCCGGAACATTAGTGCAGGCAGCTTCCACAGCAATGGCATCCTGGTCATCCAGCGGA
TAGTTAATGATCAGCCCACTGACGCGTTGCGCGAGAAGATTGTGCACCGCCGCTTTACAGGCTTCGACGC
CGCTTCGTTCTACCATCGACACCACCACGCTGGCACCCAGTTGATCGGCGCGAGATTTAATCGCCGCGAC
AATTTGCGACGGCGCGTGCAGGGCCAGACTGGAGGTGGCAACGCCAATCAGCAACGACTGTTTGCCCGCC
AGTTGTTGTGCCACGCGGTTGGGAATGTAATTCAGCTCCGCCATCGCCGCTTCCACTTTTTCCCGCGTTT
TCGCAGAAACGTGGCTGGCCTGGTTCACCACGCGGGAAACGGTCTGATAAGAGACACCGGCATACTCTGC
GACATCGTATAACGTTACTGGTTTCACATTCACCACCCTGAATTGACTCTCTTCCGGGCGCTATCATGCC
ATACCGCGAAAGGTTTTGCGCCATTCGATGGTGTCCGGGATCTCGACGCTCTCCCTTATGCGACTCCTGC
ATTAGGAAGCAGCCCAGTAGTAGGTTGAGGCCGTTGAGCACCGCCGCCGCAAGGAATGGTGCATGCCGGC
ATGCCGCCCTTTCGTCTTCAAGAATTAATTCCCAATTCCCCAGGCATCAAATAAAACGAAAGGCTCAGTC
GAAAGACTGGGCCTTTCGTTTTATCTGTTGTTTGTCGGTGAACGCTCTCCTGAGTAGGACAAATCCGCCG
GGAGCGGATTTGAACGTTGCGAAGCAACGGCCCGGAGGGTGGCGGGCAGGACGCCCGCCATAAACTGCCA
GGAATTAATTCCCCAGGCATCAAATAAAACGAAAGGCTCAGTCGAAAGACTGGGCCTTTCGTTTTATCTG
TTGTTTGTCGGTGAACGCTCTCCTGAGTAGGACAAATCCGCCGGGAGCGGATTTGAACGTTGCGAAGCAA
CGGCCCGGAGGGTGGCGGGCAGGACGCCCGCCATAAACTGCCAGGAATTAATTCCCCAGGCATCAAATAA
AACGAAAGGCTCAGTCGAAAGACTGGGCCTTTCGTTTTATCTGTTGTTTGTCGGTGAACGCTCTCCTGAG
TAGGACAAATCCGCCGGGAGCGGATTTGAACGTTGCGAAGCAACGGCCCGGAGGGTGGCGGGCAGGACGC
CCGCCATAAACTGCCAGGAATTAATTCCCCAGGCATCAAATAAAACGAAAGGCTCAGTCGAAAGACTGGG
CCTTTCGTTTTATCTGTTGTTTGTCGGTGAACGCTCTCCTGAGTAGGACAAATCCGCCGGGAGCGGATTT
GAACGTTGCGAAGCAACGGCCCGGAGGGTGGCGGGCAGGACGCCCGCCATAAACTGCCAGGAATTAATTC
CCCAGGCATCAAATAAAACGAAAGGCTCAGTCGAAAGACTGGGCCTTTCGTTTTATCTGTTGTTTGTCGG
TGAACGCTCTCCTGAGTAGGACAAATCCGCCGGGAGCGGATTTGAACGTTGCGAAGCAACGGCCCGGAGG
GTGGCGGGCAGGACGCCCGCCATAAACTGCCAGGAATTGGGGATCGGAATTAATTCCCGGTTTAAACCGG
GGATCTCGATCCCGCGAAAT
Features (pLannotate 1.2.2; 25 found; start..end, strand, type, name):
      1..19      +  promoter       T7 promoter: promoter for bacteriophage T7 RNA polymerase
     20..44      +  protein_bind   lac operator: The lac repressor binds to the lac operator to inhibit transcription in E. coli. This inhibition can be relieved by adding lactose or isopropyl-β-D-thiogalactopyranoside (IPTG). lac repressor encoded by lacI
     59..81      +  RBS            RBS: efficient ribosome binding site from bacteriophage T7 gene 10 (Olins and Rangwala, 1989)
     95..1990    +  CDS            XRCC1: XRCC1_HUMAN - Experimental evidence at protein level: Swiss-Prot protein existence level 1. Involved in DNA single-strand break repair by mediating the assembly of DNA break repair protein complexes. Probably during DNA repair, negatively regulates ADP-ribose levels by modulating ADP- ribosyltransferase PARP1 activity. From Homo sapiens (Human).
   2015..2599    +  CDS            Mxe GyrA intein: modified GyrA intein (Southworth et al., 1999); Mycobacterium xenopi gyrA; N-terminal cleavage of this intein can be induced by thiols.
   2639..3292    +  CDS            GST26_SCHJA: Experimental evidence at protein level: Swiss-Prot protein existence level 1. GST isoenzymes appear to play a central role in the parasite detoxification system. Other functions are also suspected including a role in increasing the solubility of haematin in the parasite gut. From Schistosoma japonicum (Blood fluke).
   3301..3350    +  CDS            SET1 (fragment): solubility-enhancement tag derived from T7 phage gene 10B
   3358..3405    +  terminator     T7 terminator: transcription terminator for bacteriophage T7 RNA polymerase
   3465..3569    +  promoter       AmpR promoter: bla
   3570..4430    +  CDS            AmpR: β-lactamase; bla; confers resistance to ampicillin, carbenicillin, and related antibiotics
   4472..4985    -  rep_origin     M13 ori (sequence partly withheld): M13 bacteriophage origin of replication; arrow indicates direction of (+) strand synthesis
   5096..5684    +  rep_origin     ori: high-copy-number ColE1/pMB1/pBR322/pUC origin of replication
   5861..5951    -  misc_feature   bom (fragment): basis of mobility region from pBR322
   6053..6244    -  CDS            rop: Rop protein, which maintains plasmids at low copy number; rop
   6285..6395    +  CDS            mbeC (fragment): MBEC_ECOLX - Experimental evidence at protein level: Swiss-Prot protein existence level 1. Required for efficient mobilization of ColE1 plasmid and is thus essential to promote the specific transfer of the plasmid during conjugation. Probably functions by inducing DNA bending, helping the MbeA relaxase to melt the DNA around the nic site and cleave the phosphodiester bond. Binds specifically double-stranded DNA (dsDNA) containing the ColE1 oriT but does not recognize the inverted repeat (IR). From Escherichia coli.
   6430..6752    -  CDS            TcR (fragment): tetracycline efflux protein; tet; confers resistance to tetracycline
   6767..6788    -  protein_bind   CAP binding site: CAP binding activates transcription in the presence of cAMP. E. coli catabolite activator protein
   6801..7883    -  CDS            lacI: lac repressor; lacI; The lac repressor binds to the lac operator to inhibit transcription in E. coli. This inhibition can be relieved by adding lactose or isopropyl-β-D-thiogalactopyranoside (IPTG).
   7884..7961    -  promoter       lacI promoter: lacI
   7969..8062    -  CDS            TcR (fragment): tetracycline efflux protein; tet; confers resistance to tetracycline
   8114..8200    +  terminator     rrnB T1 terminator: Escherichia coli rrnB; transcription terminator T1 from the E. coli rrnB gene
   8297..8383    +  terminator     rrnB T1 terminator: Escherichia coli rrnB; transcription terminator T1 from the E. coli rrnB gene
   8480..8566    +  terminator     rrnB T1 terminator: Escherichia coli rrnB; transcription terminator T1 from the E. coli rrnB gene
   8663..8749    +  terminator     rrnB T1 terminator: Escherichia coli rrnB; transcription terminator T1 from the E. coli rrnB gene
   8846..8932    +  terminator     rrnB T1 terminator: Escherichia coli rrnB; transcription terminator T1 from the E. coli rrnB gene
