[The description below was written by a language model from this plasmid's Addgene catalogue record and pLannotate feature annotations shown in this document.]
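Description:
pTXG-hXRCC1 is a 9,066 bp bacterial expression plasmid built on the intein-fusion vector pTXB3, in which the original chitin-binding domain has been replaced by glutathione S-transferase. It is maintained in E. coli under ampicillin selection (AmpR/β-lactamase with its own promoter) and replicates from a ColE1/pMB1-type origin. The catalogue lists it as high copy, although the feature table also shows a rop gene and a partial bom region, which are pBR322-derived elements associated with copy-number control and mobilisation. An M13 phage origin is present, along with non-functional tetracycline-resistance fragments left over from the backbone's ancestry. Five tandem rrnB T1 terminators lie upstream of the expression cassette, presumably to insulate it from read-through transcription.

The payload is the human XRCC1 coding sequence, which encodes a scaffold protein of DNA single-strand break repair. It is cloned between NcoI and EcoRI sites downstream of a T7 promoter, a lac operator and the T7 gene 10 ribosome binding site. XRCC1 is fused at its C-terminus to the modified Mycobacterium xenopi GyrA intein followed by Schistosoma japonicum GST, and transcription ends at a T7 terminator. A plasmid-borne lacI gene supplies repressor, so expression is held off until IPTG induction in a host providing T7 RNA polymerase, such as BL21(DE3). The design allows the fusion to be captured through GST. Thiol-induced cleavage at the intein's N-terminal junction then releases XRCC1 without the tag. The record notes co-expression with a second vector, and the associated publication describes a recombinant SUMOylation system, which suggests XRCC1 serves there as a substrate for producing SUMO-modified protein.
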