Addgene plasmid #52283: pTXG-hXRCC1
Purpose: Bacterial expression of human XRCC1 C-terminally fused to GyrA intein and GST
Depositing lab: Primo Schaer. Depositing organization: University of Basel. Publication: Versatile Recombinant SUMOylation System for the Production of SUMO-Modified Protein. Weber AR, Schuermann D, Schar P. PLoS One. 2014 Jul 9;9(7):e102157. doi: 10.1371/journal.pone.0102157. eCollection 2014. PubMed 25007328.
Backbone
  Vector backbone: pTXB3
  Backbone manufacturer: New England Biolabs
  Backbone size w/o insert (bp): 7194
  Total vector size (bp): 9066
  Modifications to backbone: CBD domain (StuI-BamHI fragment) replaced by GST (StuI-BglII fragment)
  Vector type: Bacterial Expression
Growth in bacteria
  Bacterial resistance: Ampicillin, 100 μg/mL
  Growth temperature: 37°C
  Growth strain: DH5alpha
  Growth instructions: In combination with a second vector for protein expression in BL21(DE3) cells, the selection pressure was reduced by half to 50 mg/L Ampicillin
  Copy number: High Copy
Gene/Insert
  Gene/Insert name: XRCC1
  Species: H. sapiens (human)
  Insert size (bp): 1906
  GenBank ID: NM_006297.2
  Entrez Gene: XRCC1 (a.k.a. RCC, SCAR26)
  Promoter: T7
  Tag / fusion protein: GyrA-intein-GST (C terminal on backbone)
  Cloning method: Restriction Enzyme; 5′ cloning site NcoI (not destroyed); 3′ cloning site EcoRI (not destroyed)
  Sequencing primers: 5′ TAATACGACTCACTATAGGG
Terms and licenses: Academic/Nonprofit Terms; Industry Terms: Not Available to Industry
How to cite: pTXG-hXRCC1 was a gift from Primo Schaer (Addgene plasmid # 52283 ; http://n2t.net/addgene:52283 ; RRID:Addgene_52283)
