>Addgene plasmid #52283 | pTXG-hXRCC1 | addgene partial sequence | sequence record 85619 | T7 5'-TAATACGACTCACTATAGGG-3'
ATTTTGTTTAACTTTAAGAAGGAGATATAACCATGGGACCGGAGATCCGCCTCCGCCATGTCGTGTCCTG
CAGCAGCCAGGACTCGACTCACTGTGCAGAAAATCTTCTCAAGGCAGACACTTACCGAAAATGGCGGGCA
GCCAAGGCAGGCGAGAAGACCATCTCTGTGGTCCTACAGTTGGAGAAGGAGGAGCAGATACACAGTGTGG
ACATTGGGAATGATGGCTCAGCTTTCGTGGAGGTGCTGGTGGGCAGTTCAGCTGGAGGCGCTGGGGAGCA
AGACTATGAGGTCCTTCTGGTCACCTCATCTTTCATGTCCCCTTCCGAGAGCCGCAGTGGCTCAAACCCC
AACCGCGTTCGCATGTTTGGGCCTGACAAGCTGGTCCGGGCAGCCGCCGAGAAGCGCTGGGACCGGGTCA
AAATTGTTTGCAGCCAGCCCTACAGCAAGGACTCCCCCTTTGGCTTGAGTTTTGTACGGTTTCATAGCCC
CCCAGACAAAGATGAGGCAGAGGCCCCGTCCCAGAAGGTGACAGTGACCAAGCTTGGCCAGTTCCGTGTG
AAGGAGGAGGATGAGAGCGCCAACTCTCTGAGGCCGGGGGCTCTCTTCTTCAGCCGGATCAACAAGACAT
CCCCAGTCACAGCCAGCGACCCGGCAGGACCTAGCTATGCAGCTGCTACCCTCCAGGCTTCTAGTGCTGC
CTCCTCAGCCTCTCCAGTCTCCAGGGCCATAGGCAGCACCTCCAAGCCCCAGGAGTCTCCCAAAGGGAAG
AGGAAGTTGGATTTGAACCAAGA
