>Addgene plasmid #52283 | pTXG-hXRCC1 | addgene partial sequence | sequence record 86300 | GST-R 5'-AAAGAAGTCGAGTGGGTTGC-3'
ATTCCGGATCCGAGGCCTGAGTTCAGACCGGTGAGGCCAGTAGCGTGGCTGACGAACCCGTTCGTGATAA
ACGCGTGGTCTGCCGTGTCGACACGAAGGCTATACACCGGCTGCACGCCGGCGTCGGTGACACTGGCGAC
TTTCGCGTAGTAGAACCGCCCGTCGGTCAGCTCGTCGGCGATAGCTTGGGCGTCCGGGTCTCGGTGGTGT
GCTTCCAAGAAACGCACCAGTCCAGGGACGCCGACTGTGTAGGTTGTGGGCGCAAATTCGGGTTTCCCGC
GGGCAAAACCTGCACAGTCGACGCTGAATGCGCTGCGTTGAATCACCGCGTAATCGCCCGGCTTGATTTC
GTCGATCAGCTTCCACAGCAGGGTCGGCACCCCGGCGACGTCGACCAAACACAACAACGGGTGGTTCGCG
GTGCCCGTCACACGCAGACCTTCGACCGTACGCACCGTGTACACCGGATGCTCGCCGGAGTGGAACAGCC
GGTCGGCGAGCACGGGATTGCCATGCCGGTCAAGGACTTTCAGGTCGATGGCGTTGTCACTGTTGGGCCG
CGCACCCGGCACGATGTCGGCGATGCGTACCGACTCGCCCTCGGGTAGGGCAACTAGTGCATCTCCGCAG
ATGCACATCTCGAGGAATTCGGCTTGCGGCACCACCCCATAGAGCTGGTGAGGAAGTAACTTCTGCTTCT
CATTGCAACTGTAGATCCATCGGGGACGAACGAATGCCAGGGAGGGGTTGTCCATCAGGGCCTCCTCAAA
GCTGGGATCCCATTCCTGTGCTGTGATCACAAACTGAACCCGGTCACTCATATAGTCCTCGAGCTCCCCA
TTGAAGGCTGTGACGTATCGGATGA
